Addgene plasmid #230253: AiP12870 - pAAV-AiE0698m-minBG-SYFP2-WPRE3-BGHpA (Alias: CN2870)
Purpose: AiE0698m is an enhancer sequence, designed to drive AAV-mediated transgene expression in specific populations of brain cells
Depositing lab: Allen Institute for Brain Science & Boaz Levi. Depositing organization: Allen Institute. Publication: A suite of enhancer AAVs and transgenic mouse lines for genetic access to cortical cell types. Ben-Simon Y, Hooper M, Narayan S, Daigle TL, Dwivedi D, Way SW, Oster A, Stafford DA, Mich JK, Taormina MJ, Martinez RA, Opitz-Araya X, Roth JR, Alexander JR, Allen S, Amster A, Arbuckle J, Ayala A, Baker PM, Bakken TE, Barcelli T, Barta S, Bendrick J, Bertagnolli D, Bielstein C, Bishwakarma P, Bowlus J, Boyer G, Brouner K, Casian B, Casper T, Chakka AB, Chakrabarty R, Chance RK, Chavan S, Clark M, Colbert K, Collman F, Daniel S, Departee M, DiValentin P, Donadio N, Dotson N, Egdorf T, Fliss T, Gabitto M, Garcia J, Gary A, Gasperini M, Gloe J, Goldy J, Gore BB, Graybuck L, Greisman N, Haeseleer F, Halterman C, Haradon Z, Hastings SD, Helback O, Ho W, Hockemeyer D, Huang C, Huff S, Hunker A, Johansen N, Jones D, Juneau Z, Kalmbach B, Kannan M, Khem S, Kussick E, Kutsal R, Larsen R, Lee C, Lee AY, Leibly M, Lenz GH, Li S, Liang E, Lusk N, Madigan Z, Malloy J, Malone J, McCue R, Melchor J, Mollenkopf T, Moosman S, Morin E, Newman D, Ng L, Ngo K, Omstead V, Otto S, Oyama A, Pena N, Pham T, Phillips E, Pom CA, Potekhina L, Ransford S, Ray PL, Rette D, Reynoldson C, Rimorin C, Rocha D, Ruiz A, Sanchez REA, Sawyer L, Sedeno-Cortes A, Sevigny JP, Shapovalova N, Shepard N, Shulga L, Sigler AR, Siverts L, Soliman S, Somasundaram S, Staats B, Stewart K, Szelenyi E, Tieu M, Trader C, Tran A, van Velthoven CTJ, Walker M, Wang Y, Weed N, Wirthlin M, Wood T, Wynalda B, Yao Z, Zhou T, Ariza J, Dee N, Reding M, Ronellenfitch K, Mufti S, Sunkin SM, Smith KA, Esposito L, Waters J, Thyagarajan B, Yao S, Lein ES, Zeng H, Levi BP, Ngai J, Ting JT, Tasic B. Cell. 2025 May 16:S0092-8674(25)00513-6. doi: 10.1016/j.cell.2025.05.002. PubMed 40403729.
Backbone
  Vector backbone: pAAV2
  Vector type: AAV
Growth in bacteria
  Bacterial resistance: Ampicillin, 100 μg/mL
  Growth temperature: 37°C
  Growth strain: NEB Stable
  Copy number: High Copy
Gene/Insert
  Gene/Insert name: SYFP2
  Species: Synthetic
  Promoter: minBG
  Cloning method: Gibson Cloning
Terms and licenses: Academic/Nonprofit Terms; Industry Terms: Not Available to Industry
How to cite: AiP12870 - pAAV-AiE0698m-minBG-SYFP2-WPRE3-BGHpA (Alias: CN2870) was a gift from Allen Institute for Brain Science & Boaz Levi (Addgene plasmid # 230253 ; http://n2t.net/addgene:230253 ; RRID:Addgene_230253)
