[The description below was written by a language model from this plasmid's Addgene catalogue record and pLannotate feature annotations shown in this document.]
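Description:
AiP12870 - pAAV-AiE0698m-minBG-SYFP2-WPRE3-BGHpA (alias CN2870) is an AAV transfer plasmid built on a pAAV2 backbone, one of a large collection of enhancer-driven reporter vectors made for genetic access to cortical cell types. In bacteria it is maintained as a high-copy plasmid through a ColE1/pUC-type origin and selected with ampicillin via the β-lactamase gene under its own promoter. An f1 phage origin is also present, along with small remnants of pBR322 bom and rop sequences. The expression cassette is flanked by AAV2 inverted terminal repeats, which provide the cis signals for replication and packaging of the intervening DNA into recombinant AAV particles. One ITR is annotated in full, while the other is detected only as short fragments in the sequencing-derived record, a common outcome for these repetitive, structured elements.

The payload is a simple enhancer-reporter unit. The AiE0698m enhancer sits upstream of minBG, a minimal beta-globin promoter that has little activity of its own, so that transcription depends on the cell-type-specific activity of the enhancer. Neither the enhancer nor the minimal promoter is annotated in the feature table, but the unannotated region upstream of the coding sequence is where the plasmid name places them. This pair drives SYFP2, a rapidly maturing monomeric yellow fluorescent protein derived from Aequorea victoria. Downstream, WPRE3, a shortened woodchuck hepatitis virus posttranscriptional regulatory element (seen as two WPRE fragments), boosts transcript stability and expression, and a bovine growth hormone polyadenylation signal terminates the message. The construct is intended for labelling specific brain cell populations by AAV delivery; the record does not say which populations AiE0698m targets.
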