Features (pLannotate 1.2.2; 14 found; start..end, strand, type, name):
    379..1095    +  CDS            SYFP2: SYFP2 is a basic (constitutively fluorescent) yellow fluorescent protein published in 2006, derived from Aequorea victoria. It is reported to be a very rapidly-maturing monomer with moderate acid sensitivity.
   1135..1292    +  misc_feature   WPRE (fragment): woodchuck hepatitis virus posttranscriptional regulatory element
   1298..1378    +  misc_feature   WPRE (fragment): woodchuck hepatitis virus posttranscriptional regulatory element
   1395..1506    +  polyA_signal   bGH poly(A) signal: bovine growth hormone polyadenylation signal
   1624..1764    +  repeat_region  AAV2 ITR: inverted terminal repeat of adeno-associated virus serotype 2 inverted
   1769..1820    -  misc_feature   bom (fragment): basis of mobility region from pBR322
   1839..2294    +  rep_origin     f1 ori (sequence partly withheld): f1 bacteriophage origin of replication; arrow indicates direction of (+) strand synthesis
   2295..2344    -  misc_feature   bom (fragment): basis of mobility region from pBR322
   2446..2481    -  CDS            rop (fragment): Rop protein, which maintains plasmids at low copy number; rop
   2576..2680    +  promoter       AmpR promoter: bla
   2681..3541    +  CDS            AmpR: β-lactamase; bla; confers resistance to ampicillin, carbenicillin, and related antibiotics
   3712..4300    +  rep_origin     ori: high-copy-number ColE1/pMB1/pBR322/pUC origin of replication
   4373..4400    +  repeat_region  AAV2 ITR (fragment): inverted terminal repeat of adeno-associated virus serotype 2 inverted
   4429..4456    +  repeat_region  AAV2 ITR (fragment): inverted terminal repeat of adeno-associated virus serotype 2 inverted
>Addgene plasmid #230253 | AiP12870 - pAAV-AiE0698m-minBG-SYFP2-WPRE3-BGHpA (Alias: CN2870) | addgene full sequence | sequence record 470549 | Addgene NGS Result
ATGTCAAGGCAGAATCTTCACATAAAGCATGCATTTTGCTCCCTGTTTTCAATGGTTTTACTCTGTAGAG
TTTCTCAAATTAATTCAATACCCACTTTAAATTAAATGGAAACTTTAATGCTATGGTTTGCTGTGCCATT
TAGATTTTATGTGTTGAGATGCAATTCCAACTCTACTTGGCACGAAGTATAGACACTGAATCCAACTATG
ATGTATAAGCAAGGGTCCTTGTGAGGTAGGTAATGAGAATGGAGCCTGGAACGTGTAACACTGGTGACTG
AGCTCGGGCTGGGCATAAAAGTCAGGGCAGAGCCATCTATTGCTTACATTTGCTTCTGGGATCCAGATCT
TTCGAAGCTAGCGCTACCGGTCGCCACCATGGTGAGCAAGGGCGAGGAGCTGTTCACCGGGGTGGTGCCC
ATCCTGGTCGAGCTGGACGGCGACGTAAACGGCCACAAGTTCAGCGTGTCCGGCGAGGGCGAGGGCGATG
CCACCTACGGCAAGCTGACCCTGAAGCTGATCTGCACCACCGGCAAGCTGCCCGTGCCCTGGCCCACCCT
CGTGACCACCCTGGGCTACGGCGTGCAGTGCTTCGCCCGCTACCCCGACCACATGAAGCAGCACGACTTC
TTCAAGTCCGCCATGCCCGAAGGCTACGTCCAGGAGCGCACCATCTTCTTCAAGGACGACGGCAACTACA
AGACCCGCGCCGAGGTGAAGTTCGAGGGCGACACCCTGGTGAACCGCATCGAGCTGAAGGGCATCGACTT
CAAGGAGGACGGCAACATCCTGGGGCACAAGCTGGAGTACAACTACAACAGCCACAACGTCTATATCACC
GCCGACAAGCAGAAGAACGGCATCAAGGCCAACTTCAAGATCCGCCACAACATCGAGGACGGCGGCGTGC
AGCTCGCCGACCACTACCAGCAGAACACCCCCATCGGCGACGGCCCCGTGCTGCTGCCCGACAACCACTA
CCTGAGCTACCAGTCCAAGCTGAGCAAAGACCCCAACGAGAAGCGCGATCACATGGTCCTGCTGGAGTTC
GTGACCGCCGCCGGGATCACTCTCGGCATGGACGAGCTGTACAAGTAAGTCGACGGCGCGCCGCGGCCGC
GAATTCGATATCATAATCAACCTCTGGATTACAAAATTTGTGAAAGATTGACTGGTATTCTTAACTATGT
TGCTCCTTTTACGCTATGTGGATACGCTGCTTTAATGCCTTTGTATCATGCTATTGCTTCCCGTATGGCT
TTCATTTTCTCCTCCTTGTATAAATCCTGGTTAGTTCTTGCCACGGCGGAACTCATCGCCGCCTGCCTTG
CCCGCTGCTGGACAGGGGCTCGGCTGTTGGGCACTGACAATTCCGTGGCTCGAGAGATCTTCGACTGTGC
CTTCTAGTTGCCAGCCATCTGTTGTTTGCCCCTCCCCCGTGCCTTCCTTGACCCTGGAAGGTGCCACTCC
CACTGTCCTTTCCTAATAAAATGAGGAAATTGCATCGCATTGTCTGAGTAGGTGTCATTCTATTCTGGGG
GGTGGGGTGGGGCAGGACAGCAAGGGGGAGGATTGGGAAGACAATAGCAGGCATGAGATCTCACGTGCGG
ACCGAGCGGCCGCAGGAACCCCTAGTGATGGAGTTGGCCACTCCCTCTCTGCGCGCTCGCTCGCTCACTG
AGGCCGGGCGACCAAAGGTCGCCCGACGCCCGGGCTTTGCCCGGGCGGCCTCAGTGAGCGAGCGAGCGCG
CAGCTGCCTGCAGGGGCGCCTGATGCGGTATTTTCTCCTTACGCATCTGTGCGGTATTTCACACCGCATA
[95 nt withheld, positions 1821-1915]
T
[46 nt withheld, positions 1917-1962]
C
[141 nt withheld, positions 1964-2104]
CCTTTGACGTTGGAGTCCACGTTCTTT
[37 nt withheld, positions 2132-2168]
ACTCTATCTCGGGCTATTCTTTTGATTTATAAGGGATTTTGCCGATTTCGGTCTATTGGTTAAAAAATGA
GCTGATTTAACAAAAATTTAACGCGAATTTTAACAAAATATTAACGTTTACAATTTTATGGTGCACTCTC
AGTACAATCTGCTCTGATGCCGCATAGTTAAGCCAGCCCCGACACCCGCCAACACCCGCTGACGCGCCCT
GACGGGCTTGTCTGCTCCCGGCATCCGCTTACAGACAAGCTGTGACCGTCTCCGGGAGCTGCATGTGTCA
GAGGTTTTCACCGTCATCACCGAAACGCGCGAGACGAAAGGGCCTCGTGATACGCCTATTTTTATAGGTT
AATGTCATGATAATAATGGTTTCTTAGACGTCAGGTGGCACTTTTCGGGGAAATGTGCGCGGAACCCCTA
TTTGTTTATTTTTCTAAATACATTCAAATATGTATCCGCTCATGAGACAATAACCCTGATAAATGCTTCA
ATAATATTGAAAAAGGAAGAGTATGAGTATTCAACATTTCCGTGTCGCCCTTATTCCCTTTTTTGCGGCA
TTTTGCCTTCCTGTTTTTGCTCACCCAGAAACGCTGGTGAAAGTAAAAGATGCTGAAGATCAGTTGGGTG
CACGAGTGGGTTACATCGAACTGGATCTCAACAGCGGTAAGATCCTTGAGAGTTTTCGCCCCGAAGAACG
TTTTCCAATGATGAGCACTTTTAAAGTTCTGCTATGTGGCGCGGTATTATCCCGTATTGACGCCGGGCAA
GAGCAACTCGGTCGCCGCATACACTATTCTCAGAATGACTTGGTTGAGTACTCACCAGTCACAGAAAAGC
ATCTTACGGATGGCATGACAGTAAGAGAATTATGCAGTGCTGCCATAACCATGAGTGATAACACTGCGGC
CAACTTACTTCTGACAACGATCGGAGGACCGAAGGAGCTAACCGCTTTTTTGCACAACATGGGGGATCAT
GTAACTCGCCTTGATCGTTGGGAACCGGAGCTGAATGAAGCCATACCAAACGACGAGCGTGACACCACGA
TGCCTGTAGCAATGGCAACAACGTTGCGCAAACTATTAACTGGCGAACTACTTACTCTAGCTTCCCGGCA
ACAATTAATAGACTGGATGGAGGCGGATAAAGTTGCAGGACCACTTCTGCGCTCGGCCCTTCCGGCTGGC
TGGTTTATTGCTGATAAATCTGGAGCCGGTGAGCGTGGGTCTCGCGGTATCATTGCAGCACTGGGGCCAG
ATGGTAAGCCCTCCCGTATCGTAGTTATCTACACGACGGGGAGTCAGGCAACTATGGATGAACGAAATAG
ACAGATCGCTGAGATAGGTGCCTCACTGATTAAGCATTGGTAACTGTCAGACCAAGTTTACTCATATATA
CTTTAGATTGATTTAAAACTTCATTTTTAATTTAAAAGGATCTAGGTGAAGATCCTTTTTGATAATCTCA
TGACCAAAATCCCTTAACGTGAGTTTTCGTTCCACTGAGCGTCAGACCCCGTAGAAAAGATCAAAGGATC
TTCTTGAGATCCTTTTTTTCTGCGCGTAATCTGCTGCTTGCAAACAAAAAAACCACCGCTACCAGCGGTG
GTTTGTTTGCCGGATCAAGAGCTACCAACTCTTTTTCCGAAGGTAACTGGCTTCAGCAGAGCGCAGATAC
CAAATACTGTTCTTCTAGTGTAGCCGTAGTTAGGCCACCACTTCAAGAACTCTGTAGCACCGCCTACATA
CCTCGCTCTGCTAATCCTGTTACCAGTGGCTGCTGCCAGTGGCGATAAGTCGTGTCTTACCGGGTTGGAC
TCAAGACGATAGTTACCGGATAAGGCGCAGCGGTCGGGCTGAACGGGGGGTTCGTGCACACAGCCCAGCT
TGGAGCGAACGACCTACACCGAACTGAGATACCTACAGCGTGAGCTATGAGAAAGCGCCACGCTTCCCGA
AGGGAGAAAGGCGGACAGGTATCCGGTAAGCGGCAGGGTCGGAACAGGAGAGCGCACGAGGGAGCTTCCA
GGGGGAAACGCCTGGTATCTTTATAGTCCTGTCGGGTTTCGCCACCTCTGACTTGAGCGTCGATTTTTGT
GATGCTCGTCAGGGGGGCGGAGCCTATGGAAAAACGCCAGCAACGCGGCCTTTTTACGGTTCCTGGCCTT
TTGCTGGCCTTTTGCTCACATGTCCTGCAGGCAGCTGCGCGCTCGCTCGCTCACTGAGGCCGCCCGGGCG
TCGGGCGACCTTTGGTCGCCCGGCCTCAGTGAGCGAGCGAGCGCGCAGAGAGGGAGTGGCCAACTCCATC
ACTAGGGGTTCCTGCGGCCGCACGCGTTGTATGCCTAAAGGGTTTGCTTCTATGTTAATTCCCAACAACA
ATCATGATACTTCCTTACTTCTGCAGGACTAGGCTGGCTCACTAGTGAGGTTTTCTCCAAGGATGTGCTC
CAATATCTGCTCCACAATACTTAAATAGCTTCACAATACATAAATATTTAAGTACTCCTCTGTAAGGAGC
GTTCTGTTTCCAT
